Addgene plasmid #195299: pOPO636
Purpose: pACYC-plac-MycaTnsABCQ, lac promoter expressing transposase genes TnsABCQ of McCAST (Tn7575).
Depositing lab: Joseph Peters. Depositing organization: Cornell University. Publication: Discovery and characterization of novel type I-D CRISPR-guided transposons identified among diverse Tn7-like elements in cyanobacteria. Hsieh SC, Peters JE. Nucleic Acids Res. 2023 Jan 25;51(2):765-782. doi: 10.1093/nar/gkac1216. PubMed 36537206.
Backbone
  Vector backbone: pACYC-plac
  Backbone size w/o insert (bp): 2430
  Total vector size (bp): 7173
  Vector type: Bacterial Expression
Growth in bacteria
  Bacterial resistance: Chloramphenicol, 25 μg/mL
  Growth temperature: 37°C
  Growth strain: DH5alpha
  Copy number: Unknown
Gene/Insert
  Gene/Insert name: TnsABCQ operon of McCAST (Tn7575)
  Species: Myxacorys californica WJT36-NPBG1
  Insert size (bp): 4804
  GenBank ID: JAHHHO010000011
  Promoter: IPTG inducible lac promoter
  Cloning method: Restriction Enzyme; 5′ cloning site BsaI (destroyed during cloning); 3′ cloning site BsaI (destroyed during cloning)
  Sequencing primers: 5′ gtaaaacgacggccagt; 3′ caggaaacagctatgac
Terms and licenses: Academic/Nonprofit Terms; Industry Terms: Not Available to Industry
How to cite: pOPO636 was a gift from Joseph Peters (Addgene plasmid # 195299 ; http://n2t.net/addgene:195299 ; RRID:Addgene_195299)
