[The description below was written by a language model from this plasmid's Addgene catalogue record and pLannotate feature annotations shown in this document.]
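Description:
pOPO636 is a bacterial expression plasmid built on a pACYC-plac backbone that carries the TnsABCQ transposase operon of McCAST (Tn7575), a type I-D CRISPR-associated Tn7-like transposon from the cyanobacterium Myxacorys californica WJT36-NPBG1. It replicates in E. coli from the p15A origin, a medium-copy replicon compatible with ColE1-type plasmids, so it can be maintained alongside other plasmids in the same cell. Selection is by chloramphenicol resistance: the cat gene is driven by its own promoter and followed by the lambda t0 terminator.

The roughly 4.8 kb operon was inserted by BsaI-based cloning that destroyed both sites. It sits downstream of an IPTG-inducible lac control region consisting of a CAP binding site, lac promoter and lac operator. An rrnB T2 terminator lies after the insert. Only short fragments of lacI and lacZα are annotated, so the plasmid does not appear to encode a functional lac repressor, and regulation would depend on repressor supplied by the host. The automated annotation does not label the transposon genes themselves. They presumably occupy the long unannotated stretch between the operator and the rrnB terminator. The sequenced record is 7,005 nt, slightly shorter than the 7,173 bp listed in the catalogue entry.

The stated purpose is to express the core transposition proteins TnsA, TnsB and TnsC together with TnsQ. This supplies the transposase machinery of this CRISPR-guided element for its functional characterisation in a heterologous E. coli host. The record does not describe which other components are paired with it.
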