Features (pLannotate 1.2.2; 10 found; start..end, strand, type, name):
    126..228     -  promoter       cat promoter: promoter of the E. coli cat gene encoding chloramphenicol acetyltransferase
    303..346     -  CDS            lacZα (fragment): LacZα fragment of β-galactosidase; lacZ fragment
    399..491     +  CDS            lacI (fragment): lac repressor; lacI; The lac repressor binds to the lac operator to inhibit transcription in E. coli. This inhibition can be relieved by adding lactose or isopropyl-β-D-thiogalactopyranoside (IPTG).
    504..525     +  protein_bind   CAP binding site: CAP binding activates transcription in the presence of cAMP. E. coli catabolite activator protein
    540..570     +  promoter       lac promoter: promoter for the E. coli lac operon
    578..594     +  protein_bind   lac operator: The lac repressor binds to the lac operator to inhibit transcription in E. coli. This inhibition can be relieved by adding lactose or isopropyl-β-D-thiogalactopyranoside (IPTG). lac repressor encoded by lacI
   5424..5450    +  terminator     rrnB T2 terminator: transcription terminator T2 from the E. coli rrnB gene
   5703..6248    -  rep_origin     p15A ori: Plasmids containing the medium-copy-number p15A origin of replication can be propagated in E. coli cells that contain a second plasmid with the ColE1 origin.
   6356..6450    -  terminator     lambda t0 terminator: transcription terminator from phage lambda
   6474..125     -  CDS            cat (across the origin): CAT_ECOLX - Experimental evidence at protein level: Swiss-Prot protein existence level 1. This enzyme is an effector of chloramphenicol resistance in bacteria. From Escherichia coli. This protein is used as a marker in many commonly used cloning vectors, such as pACYC184.
>Addgene plasmid #195299 | pOPO636 | addgene full sequence | sequence record 386151 | Addgene NGS Result
GTAATATCCAGCTGAACGGTCTGGTTATAGGTACATTGAGCAACTGACTGAAATGCCTCAAAATGTTCTT
TACGATGCCATTGGGATATATCAACGGTGGTATATCCAGTGATTTTTTTCTCCATTTTAGCTTCCTTAGC
TCCTGAAAATCTCGATAACTCAAAAAATACGCCCGGTAGTGATCTTATTTCATTATGGTGAAAGTTGGAA
CCTCTTACGTGCCGATCAACGTCTCATTGATACCTGAAACAAAACCCATCGTACGGCCAAGGAAGTCTCC
AATAACTGTGATCCACCACAAGCGCCAGGGTTTTCCCAGTCACGACGTTGTAAAACGACGGCCAGTCATG
CATAATCCGCACGCATCTGGAATAAGGAAGTGCCATTCCGCCTGACCTGCGCCCAATACGCAAACCGCCT
CTCCCCGCGCGTTGGCCGATTCATTAATGCAGCTGGCACGACAGGTTTCCCGACTGGAAAGCGGGCAGTG
AGCGCAACGCAATTAATGTGAGTTAGCTCACTCATTAGGCACCCCAGGCTTTACACTTTATGCTTCCGGC
TCGTATGTTGTGTGGAATTGTGAGCGGATAACAATTTCATGAAAAAGAGGAGAAAGGATCTATGCTTGAC
GCAAAGAGTTTTGATAACTGGTGTCAGAGTCTTGGTGTTAGTCAAACAACCCGTGCCGTCATTGAAGGGG
TTCGCAACTCTGCTCCTTCACGTCGAGTGCAGAGCCGTCGGGGAAATGTTGTTGGCAATTACCCTAGCCA
CAAAATGGGCTTTACCATTCAATTTGAATCACACCGCAACGAGTTAGCGCGAATATATGAGCTAGAGCAT
GATTCCAACGTTTTGGAGTATTACGACCAACCTATACCTATTGAGCTTGACTACCTATCCAAGAATGGGC
GGCGTAACCGGCATCCATACACACCAGATTTTTTCATCATCCGAAAAGATTCTGCGGGTTGGGAGGAATG
CAAGACTGAGCAAGAGCTTATCAAGTTAATAGAGGATAGCCCCAACCGTTATCAACAAGATGAGCAGAGC
CAATGGCATTGTCCTCCCGCTGAAACCTACGCAGCACGATATGGCTTGTTTTTTAAAGTACGGTCAGATT
CCGAAATAAACTGGATTTTTCAACAAAACTTCGCTTGGCTGGAAGATTATTTTCACCTAGATAGTTCAGA
GCTTAGTGAAGAAGCTGTGCAAAACCTGCTTAAGCAGGTTTCCGATGAAGAGGGCATTACGCTAGCAGAA
TTACTCCGGCAAGCTAACCCAGACGATATCTATACCTTAATTGCAACTGACTCACTGTATGTCGATCTCC
ATGCTGCTCGATTAGCAGAACCCGATCGCGTCCAAGTCTTTTCTGATCAAGCAACTGCCTTTGCTTATCA
GCGTGCTACAGAAGTTGCTCTATCCCTTCCAAATCACTCACAAATCATTTCTATAACAGTTGGGGCTTCT
CTTGTTTGGGATGGCGAGTGCTGGGAAGTCGTTAATACTGGAAGTACTACAACCGGACTACTTAGAGCAG
ATAACCAGTTCGTAGAGCTACCAAATGGAACCGTTGAAAGTCTCATTCAGCAAGGCAAAATTACTGCCCT
AACCGAAACTGAAGACACAACTCGTCAGGACAAAATTCAAGAAATTCTGCGGCGTGCTAAGCCTGGGGAC
ATTGCCGAAGCAAATCGAAGGTATGAGCAAATTCAGCCTTATCTCAACCCAGATGCTCCACCTACACCTT
CTAGCACCATTCGTCGTTGGCGAATTCAGTACCGTCAAGCAGAGGCAGCCTATGGCAGTGGATATGTCGG
ACTCCTACCAATTAATTATGCAAAAGGGAACCGAACGAGCAAACTTGGTGAGCCTGTTCGAGAATTCATG
ATTAAATTTATCAAGGAAAACTACGAAACCCTGAAGCATCGTAGAAGGTGGCGAGTCTACGAGTCTTTAG
TTGCTGCTTGTGAAGCCCATCAACCTAAACTTACTCCTCCTAGTTCTACAACCTTCTATAAGGAGATCAA
GCGCCGCTCCGGCATGGAACAAACGGCAAAACGGGAAGGGCGACGGGCAGCTATCCAGGAACGTCCTACT
TATTTGCAGTTGGAATTAACCACTCCTCGACATGGCGATCGCCCCTTTGAAATTATTCACATTGACCATA
CCGAAATTGACGTTGAACTGGCTATTTCGTTGACTTCCCTTACTCAATGCAATTTCAACTCCGGTAATTC
AGGTCTTCCTAATTTAGGAAGACCTTGGGCGACATTCATGGTTGATGCTTATAGCCGTCGTCTCTTAGCA
GTCTATTTGAGTTACGAGGAACCCAGCTACCGTTCCTGCATGTCCGTATTGCGTATCTGTGTTCAACGTT
TCAAACGATTTCCTCAGTCAATCGTGGTAGATAATGGCCCAGAATTCCACAGCAACTATTTTGAACAACT
ACTAGCATATTTTGCTTGCACGAAAAAACACCGTCCTCCAGCAGATGCTAGATATGGCTTTGTCGTAGAG
CGTTTGTTTGGTACTGCTAACACTCAATTTGTTCATGAGTTACGTGGTAATACTCAAATTAAACGTTTGC
ACCGCAAAGTTACAAAATCTGTCAAACCTGAGAGCCAGGCAGTTTGGACACTGGGTGAGTTGTATGAAGC
TTTCTGCCACTGGGCATATGAAGTCTACGATAAGCGACAGCATCCAACACTAGGACAAAGCCCCCGTGAA
GCCTTCAATGATGGTTTAGCCATTGGCGGTAGCCGAACTTGCCGCCGAGTGGAATATGACAAAACCTTCC
GAATTCTGACTTTGCCAGCTCCAGAACGAGGAAACCGGAAGGTACAACCGGGGCGAGGCATCAAAATTAA
TAACATTTACTATTGGTCGAATACTTTCCGTGACCCAGAAATTGAGCAGTCAAAGGTTGAAGTGCGGTAT
GAACCTTTTGATGCCAGTATTGCCTACGCATTGGTGCGGGGGCAGTGGGTGGAGTGTGTTTCTGATTGCT
ACCAGTATCTTCAGGGACGTTCCGAAAAAGAAATCCGTTTGGTCAGTGCAGAATTAGTAAAACGTAAGCG
AGATCAAGGACGGAATGTGATCACCTCCGACAAGGAACTGGTGCAGTTTTTAAACTCTGTTGAAGCCAAG
GAAGGTAAGTTTTTGGAACAACGCCTAAAAGCTTCTGAGAACAAGCAAGTAGTGCAGGCAATTACAGCTG
TTGAAACTGATTGCTCTGTTGATTCAGTAGTTCCTTCGAGTCCTGTTACTGCAGATGGTCTATCAGATAG
GGAACCGCTGCTTGATGAACGACTAGAGACAAATGAGCCTAATTCTGATAGTAGTTCTAGCAATTTGGAA
TTCTACGGAGAGTGGTAATTATGCAGTTCCAAAAAGGCTTTCCGCGAGAGTTATTAAATCAACCCATTGC
TGATAGAGTTGCCTATTTTCAGAGCTATACAATGCCTCATCCTAAGCTTAAAGATGCCGCTCAACAGTTG
ATGCTCTCAATTCATCAACCTGCTGGAGCCTCTCTAATCTTTGTCTTTGGACCAACAGGGGTTGGCAAAT
CCACCTTATTAAGGAAGGTTAGAAAAGAACTAATTGAAGCAGCGTTACCTCGGATGGAAATTGATAAGGG
GTATATTCCAGTTGCCGGAATCGAAGCGATCGCTCCAGAATTTAGCAATTTTGATTGGAAAGATTTTTAT
GTACGCGGACTTATGGCTCTTAATGAGCCGATGATTGACAAGAAGATTAATCGTACCAATTCAAAGCTTA
AACTTCGTTTGGCATTAGAGTCTGCCCTAAGCAATCGAAAGCCTGATGCATTTTTTGTCGATGAGGCGCA
AAATTTGGGCAAGGTGGTGAGCGGACGCAAGCTACGTGATCAAACTGACTGCATCAAATCCCTCGCAAAT
ATTGCTCAAACCCGGTTTGTTCTTTGTGGCACATATGAGCTTTTAATGCTACGGAACTTGAGTGCTCAAT
TGTGCAGACGTAGTACTGATATTCATCTCCCTCGCTACTATGCAGAATCTACTCAGGATCGGGAAACGTT
TCAGGGCATTGTGCAAACCCTCCAGTTTTACCTTCCCCTGCCAGAAACTCCCGATTTACTGGGTTTATGG
GAGTTTTGTTATGAACGTAGTATTGGCTGTGTGGGCATTCTGAAGGACTGGCTATCACGCACCTTAAATG
CTGTTCTGGAAAAAGATCCAAATGCAGCTACTTTAACAGCTGAAGATTTGGAACATCATGCTTGGTCAAT
GGAGCAATGCATGATTATGCTATCCGAAGCAAAGGAAGAGGAGCAGAAGTTGACGCCTAGAGCAGAAATT
CGGAACGAACTGCGTGCCAGCCTAGGATTAGATTTACTTGCTTCGTCTAAAGCGGAAAGTCCCACCGAAC
AAAAAAAATCCAGAACAAAGAAAACCCAAGACATAGGCAAACCTCTCCCCCAACGCCGCCCTGTTGGGAA
AAACCAATATGCTAATCCATGAATTGAAGTCCTACGATTCATGGGATTTAGTTCTACCAGCTACTCCAGA
ACGCAGTAAGCTCTACTACTTAGAACCAATTGCGGAGGGTACTCCATATATTGAAGGGTTAGTTAGCTAT
ATTTGTCGATTAGCTAAAGCGCATTGTGTCTCCCCAGCTATATTAATTAAGCAAGAAATATTGCCTAGCT
TCAGACAAAACTACAGCATAGGTTTAGGAGCAGTTCATGAAGTCAGAGAAGAGGGGGGTCTAGTTTCAGT
TTCTTCTTTTGCAAAGCCAGTTTATAAGAGAAATCCTAATGAATATGGGCTTTTAGCTTGGCAATATCTT
GAGGGACTCAAGGTTTTAACTCTAAGAGAGAACCTGCAACCCCTTACGATTCCAGACTGGATGAATAAAC
CTTTTCAAGCAAAGCAAAGCAAAGTCGAATTGGCACGAGAAGTCCGAGCTTGGTGTCCAGAATGTTTTCA
AGCTTGGCGTAATGCTAAGCAACCTATTTATGAACCTCTACTTTGGTCAATTGCTGCTGTTACTGTTTGT
CTTCATCATGGTCAACCGTTGCAATTCTGTTGCCCAAACTGTAAGAAGACTCAACGACCTATTACAGGAA
GAATGCAGGTAGGGCAATGTTCTGGTTGTTTAGGTTGGCTTGATGTGCGTCCAGGTCAAACTTCAGAAGC
GGAACATTTGATTGAGGCAGAGTTGGATTGGCACCTTTGGGTTGCAAAGCAAATAGCAGAGGTACTAAGC
GTTACACCTACCATTCCATCGCTAGAAACAAGGAGAGCGATCGCTGGGGTGCTGAGTGACAAAGAGAAAC
CCTACCCAATAATCTCGCCTCAATCAATTCAACACCCTCAATGGAACCTGCTTGAAACATTCGCTCATTG
GGCTCATTAACAATGCCAGGCATCAAATTAAGCAGAAGGCCATCCTGACGGATGGCCTTTAGGCTAGGTG
GAGGCTCAGTGATGATAAGTCTGCGATGGTGGATGCATGTGTCATGGTCATAGCTGTTTCCTGTGTGAAA
TTGTTATCCGCTCAGAGGGCACAATCCTATTCCGCGCTATCCGACAATCTCCAAGACATTAGGTGGAGTT
CAGTTCGGCGAGCGGAAATGGCTTACGAACGGGGCGGAGATTTCCTGGAAGATGCCAGGAAGATACTTAA
CAGGGAAGTGAGAGGGCCGCGGCAAAGCCGTTTTTCCATAGGCTCCGCCCCCCTGACAAGCATCACGAAA
TCTGACGCTCAAATCAGTGGTGGCGAAACCCGACAGGACTATAAAGATACCAGGCGTTTCCCCCTGGCGG
CTCCCTCGTGCGCTCTCCTGTTCCTGCCTTTCGGTTTACCGGTGTCATTCCGCTGTTATGGCCGCGTTTG
TCTCATTCCACGCCTGACACTCAGTTCCGGGTAGGCAGTTCGCTCCAAGCTGGACTGTATGCACGAACCC
CCCGTTCAGTCCGACCGCTGCGCCTTATCCGGTAACTATCGTCTTGAGTCCAACCCGGAAAGACATGCAA
AAGCACCACTGGCAGCAGCCACTGGTAATTGATTTAGAGGAGTTAGTCTTGAAGTCATGCGCCGGTTAAG
GCTAAACTGAAAGGACAAGTTTTGGTGACTGCGCTCCTCCAAGCCAGTTACCTCGGTTCAAAGAGTTGGT
AGCTCAGAGAACCTTCGAAAAACCGCCCTGCAAGGCGGTTTTTTCGTTTTCAGAGCAAGAGATTACGCGC
AGACCAAAACGATCTCAAGAAGATCATCTTATTAAGTCTGACGCTCTATTCAACAAAGCCGCCGTCCATG
GGTAGGGGGCTTCAAATCGTCCCCCCATACGATATAAGTTGTTACTAGTGCTTGGATTCTCACCAATAAA
AAACGCCCGGCGGCAACCGAGCGTTCTGAACAAATCCAGATGGAGTTCTGAGGTCATTACTGGATCTATC
AACAGGAGTCCAAGCGAGCTCGATATCAAATTACGCCCCGCCCTGCCACTCATCGCAGTACTGTTGTAAT
TCATTAAGCATTCTGCCGACATGGAAGCCATCACAAACGGCATGATGAACCTGAATCGCCAGCGGCATCA
GCACCTTGTCGCCTTGCGTATAATATTTGCCCATGGTGAAAACGGGGGCGAAGAAGTTGTCCATATTGGC
CACGTTTAAATCAAAACTGGTGAAACTCACCCAGGGATTGGCTGAGACGAAAAACATATTCTCAATAAAC
CCTTTAGGGAAATAGGCCAGGTTTTCACCGTAACACGCCACATCTTGCGAATATATGTGTAGAAACTGCC
GGAAATCGTCGTGGTATTCACTCCAGAGCGATGAAAACGTTTCAGTTTGCTCATGGAAAACGGTGTAACA
AGGGTGAACACTATCCCATATCACCAGCTCACCGTCTTTCATTGCCATACGAAATTCCGGATGAGCATTC
ATCAGGCGGGCAAGAATGTGAATAAAGGCCGGATAAAACTTGTGCTTATTTTTCTTTACGGTCTTTAAAA
AGGCC
